Addgene plasmid #85731: pGCS2
Purpose: (Empty Backbone) Gateway destination vector
Depositing lab: Hai-Ning Du. Depositing organization: Wuhan University. Publication: Construction of a series of pCS2+ backbone-based Gateway vectors for overexpressing various tagged proteins in vertebrates. Wang HY, Li Y, Xue T, Cheng N, Du HN. Acta Biochim Biophys Sin (Shanghai). 2016 Oct 26. 10.1093/abbs/gmw107 PubMed 27797719.
Backbone
  Vector backbone: pCS2+ F/A
  Vector type: mammalian/avian/xenopus/zebrafish
Growth in bacteria
  Bacterial resistance: Chloramphenicol and Ampicillin, 25 & 100 μg/mL
  Growth temperature: 37°C
  Growth strain: ccdB Survival
  Copy number: High Copy
Gene/Insert
  Gene/Insert name: None
Terms and licenses: Academic/Nonprofit Terms; Industry Terms: Not Available to Industry
How to cite: pGCS2 was a gift from Hai-Ning Du (Addgene plasmid # 85731 ; http://n2t.net/addgene:85731 ; RRID:Addgene_85731)
