[The description below was written by a language model from this plasmid's Addgene catalogue record and pLannotate feature annotations shown in this document.]
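Description:
pGCS2 is an empty Gateway destination vector built on the pCS2+ F/A backbone and intended for overexpressing proteins in vertebrate systems; the record lists mammalian, avian, Xenopus and zebrafish hosts. It carries no gene of interest and, according to the feature table, no annotated epitope tag. The 5.8 kb plasmid replicates in E. coli from a high-copy ColE1/pUC-type origin and carries AmpR on the backbone, along with an f1 origin and remnants of lac sequences (lac promoter and operator, lacZα and lacI fragments) inherited from the parental cloning vector.

The expression unit is driven by the simian CMV IE94 enhancer/promoter, which spans the end of the circular sequence and reads into an SP6 promoter, the Gateway cassette, and an SV40 polyadenylation signal. The cassette is flanked by attR1 and attR2 and contains a chloramphenicol resistance gene (CmR, with lac UV5 and cat promoter elements), a ccdA fragment and the ccdB toxin gene. Because ccdB kills ordinary E. coli strains, the unrecombined vector must be maintained in a ccdB-tolerant strain under combined chloramphenicol and ampicillin selection. In an LR Clonase reaction with an attL-flanked entry clone, the CmR/ccdB segment is exchanged for the chosen open reading frame, and loss of ccdB provides counter-selection for recombinants in standard strains.

After recombination, the insert sits downstream of CMV IE94 for expression in transfected cells or injected embryos. The upstream SP6 promoter would allow in vitro synthesis of sense RNA, a typical use of pCS2+-type vectors. T7 (a fragment) and T3 promoters lie in the reverse orientation on the far side of the cassette and the poly(A) signal, respectively.
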