Features (pLannotate 1.2.2; 21 found; start..end, strand, type, name):
     35..53      +  promoter       SP6 promoter: promoter for bacteriophage SP6 RNA polymerase
     93..217     +  protein_bind   attR1: mutant version of attR; recombination site for the Gateway® LR reaction LR Clonase™
    254..284     +  promoter       lac UV5 promoter: E. coli lac promoter with an "up" mutation
    308..337     +  promoter       cat promoter (fragment): promoter of the E. coli cat gene encoding chloramphenicol acetyltransferase
    338..997     +  CDS            CmR: chloramphenicol acetyltransferase; cat; confers resistance to chloramphenicol
   1176..1334    +  CDS            ccdA (fragment): CCDA_ECO57 - Also known as H, letA. Experimental evidence at protein level: Swiss-Prot protein existence level 1. Antitoxin component of a type II toxin-antitoxin (TA) system which inhibits the post-segregational killing (PSK) of plasmid-free cells, also referred to as a plasmid addiction system. Binds to and blocks the activity of CcdB; will also remove bound CcdB protein from the CcdB-GyrA complex by forming a CcdA-CcdB complex, a process termed rejuvenation. Functions as a transcriptional corepressor for the ccdAB operon, repression also requires CcdB (By similarity). From Escherichia coli
   1339..1641    +  CDS            ccdB: CCDB_ECOLI - Also known as G, letB, letD. Experimental evidence at protein level: Swiss-Prot protein existence level 1. Toxic component of a type II toxin-antitoxin (TA) system, functioning in plasmid maintainence. Responsible for the post- segregational killing (PSK) of plasmid-free cells, also referred to as a plasmid addiction system. Half-life of over 2 hours. Cell killing by CcdB is accompanied by filamentation, defects in chromosome and plasmid segregation, defects in cell division, formation of anucleate cells, decreased DNA synthesis and plasmid loss. Interferes with the activity of DN
   1685..1809    -  protein_bind   attR2: mutant version of attR; recombination site for the Gateway® LR reaction LR Clonase™
   1846..1863    -  promoter       T7 promoter (fragment): promoter for bacteriophage T7 RNA polymerase
   1868..2002    -  polyA_signal   SV40 poly(A) signal: SV40 polyadenylation signal
   2115..2133    -  promoter       T3 promoter: promoter for bacteriophage T3 RNA polymerase
   2178..2194    -  protein_bind   lac operator: The lac repressor binds to the lac operator to inhibit transcription in E. coli. This inhibition can be relieved by adding lactose or isopropyl-β-D-thiogalactopyranoside (IPTG). lac repressor encoded by lacI
   2202..2232    -  promoter       lac promoter: promoter for the E. coli lac operon
   2247..2268    -  protein_bind   CAP binding site: CAP binding activates transcription in the presence of cAMP. E. coli catabolite activator protein
   2281..2373    -  CDS            lacI (fragment): lac repressor; lacI; The lac repressor binds to the lac operator to inhibit transcription in E. coli. This inhibition can be relieved by adding lactose or isopropyl-β-D-thiogalactopyranoside (IPTG).
   2556..3144    -  rep_origin     ori: high-copy-number ColE1/pMB1/pBR322/pUC origin of replication
   3315..4175    -  CDS            AmpR: β-lactamase; bla; confers resistance to ampicillin, carbenicillin, and related antibiotics
   4176..4280    -  promoter       AmpR promoter: bla
   4333..4761    -  rep_origin     f1 ori (sequence partly withheld): f1 bacteriophage origin of replication; arrow indicates direction of (+) strand synthesis
   4766..4832    -  CDS            lacZα (fragment): LacZα fragment of β-galactosidase; lacZ fragment
   4839..5816    +  promoter       CMV IE94 promoter: enhancer/promoter region of simian cytomegalovirus major immediate early transcription unit IE94
>Addgene plasmid #85731 | pGCS2 | addgene full sequence | sequence record 169833 | Addgene NGS Result
CGCCATTCTGCCTGGGGACGTCGGAGCAAGCTTGATTTAGGTGACACTATAGAATACAAGCTACTTGTTC
TTTTTGCAGGATCCGGCCGGCCACAAGTTTGTACAAAAAAGCTGAACGAGAAACGTAAAATGATATAAAT
ATCAATATATTAAATTAGATTTTGCATAAAAAACAGACTACATAATACTGTAAAACACAACATATCCAGT
CACTATGGCGGCCCCTCGAGGGGCCGCATTAGGCACCCCAGGCTTTACACTTTATGCTTCCGGCTCGTAT
AATGTGTGGATTTTGAGTTAGGATCCGTCGAGATTTTCAGGAGCTAAGGAAGCTAAAATGGAGAAAAAAA
TCACTGGATATACCACCGTTGATATATCCCAATGGCATCGTAAAGAACATTTTGAGGCATTTCAGTCAGT
TGCTCAATGTACCTATAACCAGACCGTTCAGCTGGATATTACGGCCTTTTTAAAGACCGTAAAGAAAAAT
AAGCACAAGTTTTATCCGGCCTTTATTCACATTCTTGCCCGCCTGATGAATGCTCATCCGGAATTCCGTA
TGGCAATGAAAGACGGTGAGCTGGTGATATGGGATAGTGTTCACCCTTGTTACACCGTTTTCCATGAGCA
AACTGAAACGTTTTCATCGCTCTGGAGTGAATACCACGACGATTTCCGGCAGTTTCTACACATATATTCG
CAAGATGTGGCGTGTTACGGTGAAAACCTGGCCTATTTCCCTAAAGGGTTTATTGAGAATATGTTTTTCG
TCTCAGCCAATCCCTGGGTGAGTTTCACCAGTTTTGATTTAAACGTGGCCAATATGGACAACTTCTTCGC
CCCCGTTTTCACCATGGGCAAATATTATACGCAAGGCGACAAGGTGCTGATGCCGCTGGCGATTCAGGTT
CATCATGCCGTTTGTGATGGCTTCCATGTCGGCAGAATGCTTAATGAATTACAACAGTACTGCGATGAGT
GGCAGGGCGGGGCGTAAACGCGTGGATCCGGCTTACTAAAAGCCAGATAACAGTATGCGTATTTGCGCGC
TGATTTTTGCGGTATAAGAATATATACTGATATGTATACCCGAAGTATGTCAAAAAGAGGTATGCTATGA
AGCAGCGTATTACAGTGACAGTTGACAGCGACAGCTATCAGTTGCTCAAGGCATATATGATGTCAATATC
TCCGGTCTGGTAAGCACAACCATGCAGAATGAAGCCCGTCGTCTGCGTGCCGAACGCTGGAAAGCGGAAA
ATCAGGAAGGGATGGCTGAGGTCGCCCGGTTTATTGAAATGAACGGCTCTTTTGCTGACGAGAACAGGGG
CTGGTGAAATGCAGTTTAAGGTTTACACCTATAAAAGAGAGAGCCGTTATCGTCTGTTTGTGGATGTACA
GAGTGATATTATTGACACGCCCGGGCGACGGATGGTGATCCCCCTGGCCAGTGCACGTCTGCTGTCAGAT
AAAGTCTCCCGTGAACTTTACCCGGTGGTGCATATCGGGGATGAAAGCTGGCGCATGATGACCACCGATA
TGGCCAGTGTGCCGGTCTCCGTTATCGGGGAAGAAGTGGCTGATCTCAGCCACCGCGAAAATGACATCAA
AAACGCCATTAACCTGATGTTCTGGGGAATATAAATGTCAGGCTCCCTTATACACAGCCAGTCTGCAGGT
CGACCATAGTGACTGGATATGTTGTGTTTTACAGTATTATGTAGTCTGTTTTTTATGCAAAATCTAATTT
AATATATTGATATTTATATCATTTTACGTTTCTCGTTCAGCTTTCTTGTACAAAGTGGTGAAGACATGAT
CCAAGCTAGCCGTCTTCTTCTAGAACTATAGTGAGTCGTATTACGTAGATCCAGACATGATAAGATACAT
TGATGAGTTTGGACAAACCACAACTAGAATGCAGTGAAAAAAATGCTTTATTTGTGAAATTTGTGATGCT
ATTGCTTTATTTGTAACCATTATAAGCTGCAATAAACAAGTTAACAACAACAATTGCATTCATTTTATGT
TTCAGGTTCAGGGGGAGGTGTGGGAGGTTTTTTAATTCGCGGCCGCGGCGCCAATGCATTGGGCCCGGTA
CCCAGCTTTTGTTCCCTTTAGTGAGGGTTAATTGCGCGCTTGGCGTAATCATGGTCATAGCTGTTTCCTG
TGTGAAATTGTTATCCGCTCACAATTCCACACAACATACGAGCCGGGAGCATAAAGTGTAAAGCCTGGGG
TGCCTAATGAGTGAGCTAACTCACATTAATTGCGTTGCGCTCACTGCCCGCTTTCCAGTCGGGAAACCTG
TCGTGCCAGCTGCATTAATGAATCGGCCAACGCGCGGGGAGAGGCGGTTTGCGTATTGGGCGCTCTTCCG
CTTCCTCGCTCACTGACTCGCTGCGCTCGGTCGTTCGGCTGCGGCGAGCGGTATCAGCTCACTCAAAGGC
GGTAATACGGTTATCCACAGAATCAGGGGATAACGCAGGAAAGAACATGTGAGCAAAAGGCCAGCAAAAG
GCCAGGAACCGTAAAAAGGCCGCGTTGCTGGCGTTTTTCCATAGGCTCCGCCCCCCTGACGAGCATCACA
AAAATCGACGCTCAAGTCAGAGGTGGCGAAACCCGACAGGACTATAAAGATACCAGGCGTTTCCCCCTGG
AAGCTCCCTCGTGCGCTCTCCTGTTCCGACCCTGCCGCTTACCGGATACCTGTCCGCCTTTCTCCCTTCG
GGAAGCGTGGCGCTTTCTCATAGCTCACGCTGTAGGTATCTCAGTTCGGTGTAGGTCGTTCGCTCCAAGC
TGGGCTGTGTGCACGAACCCCCCGTTCAGCCCGACCGCTGCGCCTTATCCGGTAACTATCGTCTTGAGTC
CAACCCGGTAAGACACGACTTATCGCCACTGGCAGCAGCCACTGGTAACAGGATTAGCAGAGCGAGGTAT
GTAGGCGGTGCTACAGAGTTCTTGAAGTGGTGGCCTAACTACGGCTACACTAGAAGAACAGTATTTGGTA
TCTGCGCTCTGCTGAAGCCAGTTACCTTCGGAAAAAGAGTTGGTAGCTCTTGATCCGGCAAACAAACCAC
CGCTGGTAGCGGTGGTTTTTTTGTTTGCAAGCAGCAGATTACGCGCAGAAAAAAAGGATCTCAAGAAGAT
CCTTTGATCTTTTCTACGGGGTCTGACGCTCAGTGGAACGAAAACTCACGTTAAGGGATTTTGGTCATGA
GATTATCAAAAAGGATCTTCACCTAGATCCTTTTAAATTAAAAATGAAGTTTTAAATCAATCTAAAGTAT
ATATGAGTAAACTTGGTCTGACAGTTACCAATGCTTAATCAGTGAGGCACCTATCTCAGCGATCTGTCTA
TTTCGTTCATCCATAGTTGCCTGACTCCCCGTCGTGTAGATAACTACGATACGGGAGGGCTTACCATCTG
GCCCCAGTGCTGCAATGATACCGCGAGACCCACGCTCACCGGCTCCAGATTTATCAGCAATAAACCAGCC
AGCCGGAAGGGCCGAGCGCAGAAGTGGTCCTGCAACTTTATCCGCCTCCATCCAGTCTATTAATTGTTGC
CGGGAAGCTAGAGTAAGTAGTTCGCCAGTTAATAGTTTGCGCAACGTTGTTGCCATTGCTACAGGCATCG
TGGTGTCACGCTCGTCGTTTGGTATGGCTTCATTCAGCTCCGGTTCCCAACGATCAAGGCGAGTTACATG
ATCCCCCATGTTGTGCAAAAAAGCGGTTAGCTCCTTCGGTCCTCCGATCGTTGTCAGAAGTAAGTTGGCC
GCAGTGTTATCACTCATGGTTATGGCAGCACTGCATAATTCTCTTACTGTCATGCCATCCGTAAGATGCT
TTTCTGTGACTGGTGAGTACTCAACCAAGTCATTCTGAGAATAGTGTATGCGGCGACCGAGTTGCTCTTG
CCCGGCGTCAATACGGGATAATACCGCGCCACATAGCAGAACTTTAAAAGTGCTCATCATTGGAAAACGT
TCTTCGGGGCGAAAACTCTCAAGGATCTTACCGCTGTTGAGATCCAGTTCGATGTAACCCACTCGTGCAC
CCAACTGATCTTCAGCATCTTTTACTTTCACCAGCGTTTCTGGGTGAGCAAAAACAGGAAGGCAAAATGC
CGCAAAAAAGGGAATAAGGGCGACACGGAAATGTTGAATACTCATACTCTTCCTTTTTCAATATTATTGA
AGCATTTATCAGGGTTATTGTCTCATGAGCGGATACATATTTGAATGTATTTAGAAAAATAAACAAATAG
GGGTTCCGCGCACATTTCCCCGAAAAGTGCCACCTAAATTGTAAGCGTTAATATTTTGTTAAAATTCGCG
TTAAATTTTTGTTAAATCAGCTCATTTTTTAACCAATAGGCCGAAATCGGCAAAATCCCTTATAAATCAA
AAGAATAGACCGAGATAGGGT
[37 nt withheld, positions 4432-4468]
AAAGAACGTGGACTCCAACGTCAAAGG
[49 nt withheld, positions 4496-4544]
T
[91 nt withheld, positions 4546-4636]
G
[124 nt withheld, positions 4638-4761]
CCCATTCGCCATTCAGGCTGCGCAACTGTTGGGAAGGGCGATCGGTGCGGGCCTCTTCGCTATTACGCCA
GTCGACCGCCAATTCAATATGGCGTATATGGACTCATGCCAATTCAATATGGTGGATCTGGACCTGTGCC
AATTCAATATGGCGTATATGGACTCGTGCCAATTCAATATGGTGGATCTGGACCCCAGCCAATTCAATAT
GGCGGACTTGGCACCATGCCAATTCAATATGGCGGACCTGGCACTGTGCCAACTGGGGAGGGGTCTACTT
GGCACGGTGCCAAGTTTGAGGAGGGGTCTTGGCCCTGTGCCAAGTCCGCCATATTGAATTGGCATGGTGC
CAATAATGGCGGCCATATTGGCTATATGCCAGGATCAATATATAGGCAATATCCAATATGGCCCTATGCC
AATATGGCTATTGGCCAGGTTCAATACTATGTATTGGCCCTATGCCATATAGTATTCCATATATGGGTTT
TCCTATTGACGTAGATAGCCCCTCCCAATGGGCGGTCCCATATACCATATATGGGGCTTCCTAATACCGC
CCATAGCCACTCCCCCATTGACGTCAATGGTCTCTATATATGGTCTTTCCTATTGACGTCATATGGGCGG
TCCTATTGACGTATATGGCGCCTCCCCCATTGACGTCAATTACGGTAAATGGCCCGCCTGGCTCAATGCC
CATTGACGTCAATAGGACCACCCACCATTGACGTCAATGGGATGGCTCATTGCCCATTCATATCCGTTCT
CACGCCCCCTATTGACGTCAATGACGGTAAATGGCCCACTTGGCAGTACATCAATATCTATTAATAGTAA
CTTGGCAAGTACATTACTATTGGAAGTACGCCAGGGTACATTGGCAGTACTCCCATTGACGTCAATGGCG
GTAAATGGCCCGCGATGGCTGCCAAGTACATCCCCATTGACGTCAATGGGGAGGGGCAATGACGCAAATG
GGCGTTCCATTGACGTAAATGGGCGGTAGGCGTGCCTAATGGGAGGTCTATATAAGCAATGCTCGTTTAG
GGAAC
